Addgene plasmid #59042: pFasBac+GFP-CAMSAP3 CC
Purpose: for baculovirus expression of mouse CAMSAP3 CC in Sf9 cells
Depositing lab: Ron Vale. Depositing organization: University of California, San Francisco (UCSF). Publication: Regulation of microtubule minus-end dynamics by CAMSAPs and Patronin. Hendershott MC, Vale RD. Proc Natl Acad Sci U S A. 2014 Apr 22;111(16):5860-5. doi: 10.1073/pnas.1404133111. Epub 2014 Mar 26. PubMed 24706919.
Backbone
  Vector backbone: pFasBac
  Modifications to backbone: eGFP added between BamHI and XhoI sites
  Vector type: Insect Expression
Growth in bacteria
  Bacterial resistance: Ampicillin, 100 μg/mL
  Growth temperature: 37°C
  Growth strain: Top10
  Copy number: Unknown
Gene/Insert
  Gene/Insert name: CAMSAP3 CC domain
  Species: M. musculus (mouse)
  Entrez Gene: Camsap3 (a.k.a. 2310057J16Rik, Kiaa1543, Nezha)
  Tag / fusion protein: His (N terminal on insert); eGFP (N terminal on insert)
  Cloning method: Gibson Cloning
  Sequencing primers: 5′ AAATGATAACCATCTCGC; 3′ CAAATGTGGTATGGCTGATT
Terms and licenses: Academic/Nonprofit Terms; Industry Terms: Not Available to Industry
How to cite: pFasBac+GFP-CAMSAP3 CC was a gift from Ron Vale (Addgene plasmid # 59042 ; http://n2t.net/addgene:59042 ; RRID:Addgene_59042)
