[The description below was written by a language model from this plasmid's Addgene catalogue record and pLannotate feature annotations shown in this document.]
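Description:
pFasBac+GFP-CAMSAP3 CC is a 6.6 kb baculovirus donor (transfer) plasmid built on a pFasBac backbone, intended for producing a fragment of mouse CAMSAP3 in Sf9 insect cells. In bacteria it is maintained through a high-copy ColE1/pUC-type origin and selected with ampicillin via the β-lactamase gene. An f1 phage origin is also present. The expression cassette lies between the right and left ends of a mini-Tn7 element (Tn7R and Tn7L), together with a gentamicin acetyltransferase gene driven by the Pc integron promoter. In vectors of this design, the Tn7 ends allow site-specific transposition of the cassette and gentamicin marker into a baculovirus shuttle genome (bacmid) in a suitable E. coli host. The recombinant bacmid is then used to generate virus for infecting insect cells.

The payload is driven by the Autographa californica polyhedrin promoter, a very strong late baculoviral promoter, and is terminated by an SV40 polyadenylation signal. The short large T antigen fragment annotated just upstream of that signal is probably part of the same SV40-derived region rather than a functional coding element. The open reading frame begins with a polyhistidine affinity tag, followed by a TEV protease cleavage site, EGFP, and then an approximately 1.1 kb segment of Camsap3 (also known as Nezha or Kiaa1543) described as the CC domain. The backbone had been modified by inserting eGFP between the BamHI and XhoI sites, and the CAMSAP3 fragment was added by Gibson assembly. This arrangement yields a fluorescent protein that can be purified by metal affinity, with a His tag removable by TEV cleavage. The associated work concerns the regulation of microtubule minus-end dynamics by CAMSAPs and Patronin.
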