Features (pLannotate 1.2.2; 18 found; start..end, strand, type, name):
      2..457     +  rep_origin     f1 ori (sequence partly withheld): f1 bacteriophage origin of replication; arrow indicates direction of (+) strand synthesis
    484..588     +  promoter       AmpR promoter: bla
    589..1449    +  CDS            AmpR: β-lactamase; bla; confers resistance to ampicillin, carbenicillin, and related antibiotics
   1620..2208    +  rep_origin     ori: high-copy-number ColE1/pMB1/pBR322/pUC origin of replication
   2394..2443    -  misc_feature   bom (fragment): basis of mobility region from pBR322
   2511..2735    -  mobile_element Tn7R: mini-Tn7 element (right end of the Tn7 transposon) Tn7
   2802..3335    -  CDS            GmR: gentamycin acetyltransferase; aacC1; confers resistance to gentamycin
   3524..3552    -  promoter       Pc promoter: intI1 (promoter lies within the coding sequence); class 1 integron promoter
   3530..3877    -  CDS            YPR2_ECOLX (fragment): Protein predicted: Swiss-Prot protein existence level 4. From Escherichia coli.
   3904..3995    +  promoter       polyhedrin promoter: polh from Autographa californica; promoter for the baculovirus polyhedrin gene
   4060..4079    +  CDS            8xHis (fragment): 8xHis affinity tag
   4101..4121    +  CDS            TEV site: tobacco etch virus (TEV) protease recognition and cleavage site
   4134..4847    +  CDS            EGFP: EGFP is a basic (constitutively fluorescent) green fluorescent protein published in 1996, derived from Aequorea victoria. It is reported to be a rapidly-maturing weak dimer with moderate acid sensitivity.
   4854..5933    +  CDS            Camsap3 (fragment): CAMP3_MOUSE - Also known as Kiaa1543 From Mus musculus (Mouse).
   6013..6096    +  CDS            large T antigen (fragment): large T antigen from SV40 (simian virus 40)
   6119..6253    +  polyA_signal   SV40 poly(A) signal: SV40 polyadenylation signal
   6282..6447    -  mobile_element Tn7L: mini-Tn7 element (left end of the Tn7 transposon) Tn7
   6610..6626    +  CDS            lacZα (fragment): LacZα fragment of β-galactosidase; lacZ fragment
>Addgene plasmid #59042 | pFasBac+GFP-CAMSAP3 CC | depositor full sequence | sequence record 92005 | pFasBac+GFP-CAMSAP3 CC sequence 6629 bps
G
[124 nt withheld, positions 2-125]
C
[91 nt withheld, positions 127-217]
A
[49 nt withheld, positions 219-267]
CCTTTGACGTTGGAGTCCACGTTCTTT
[37 nt withheld, positions 295-331]
ACCCTATCTCGGTCTATTCTTTTGATTTATAAGGGATTTTGCCGATTTCGGCCTATTGGTTAAAAAATGA
GCTGATTTAACAAAAATTTAACGCGAATTTTAACAAAATATTAACGTTTACAATTTCAGGTGGCACTTTT
CGGGGAAATGTGCGCGGAACCCCTATTTGTTTATTTTTCTAAATACATTCAAATATGTATCCGCTCATGA
GACAATAACCCTGATAAATGCTTCAATAATATTGAAAAAGGAAGAGTATGAGTATTCAACATTTCCGTGT
CGCCCTTATTCCCTTTTTTGCGGCATTTTGCCTTCCTGTTTTTGCTCACCCAGAAACGCTGGTGAAAGTA
AAAGATGCTGAAGATCAGTTGGGTGCACGAGTGGGTTACATCGAACTGGATCTCAACAGCGGTAAGATCC
TTGAGAGTTTTCGCCCCGAAGAACGTTTTCCAATGATGAGCACTTTTAAAGTTCTGCTATGTGGCGCGGT
ATTATCCCGTATTGACGCCGGGCAAGAGCAACTCGGTCGCCGCATACACTATTCTCAGAATGACTTGGTT
GAGTACTCACCAGTCACAGAAAAGCATCTTACGGATGGCATGACAGTAAGAGAATTATGCAGTGCTGCCA
TAACCATGAGTGATAACACTGCGGCCAACTTACTTCTGACAACGATCGGAGGACCGAAGGAGCTAACCGC
TTTTTTGCACAACATGGGGGATCATGTAACTCGCCTTGATCGTTGGGAACCGGAGCTGAATGAAGCCATA
CCAAACGACGAGCGTGACACCACGATGCCTGTAGCAATGGCAACAACGTTGCGCAAACTATTAACTGGCG
AACTACTTACTCTAGCTTCCCGGCAACAATTAATAGACTGGATGGAGGCGGATAAAGTTGCAGGACCACT
TCTGCGCTCGGCCCTTCCGGCTGGCTGGTTTATTGCTGATAAATCTGGAGCCGGTGAGCGTGGGTCTCGC
GGTATCATTGCAGCACTGGGGCCAGATGGTAAGCCCTCCCGTATCGTAGTTATCTACACGACGGGGAGTC
AGGCAACTATGGATGAACGAAATAGACAGATCGCTGAGATAGGTGCCTCACTGATTAAGCATTGGTAACT
GTCAGACCAAGTTTACTCATATATACTTTAGATTGATTTAAAACTTCATTTTTAATTTAAAAGGATCTAG
GTGAAGATCCTTTTTGATAATCTCATGACCAAAATCCCTTAACGTGAGTTTTCGTTCCACTGAGCGTCAG
ACCCCGTAGAAAAGATCAAAGGATCTTCTTGAGATCCTTTTTTTCTGCGCGTAATCTGCTGCTTGCAAAC
AAAAAAACCACCGCTACCAGCGGTGGTTTGTTTGCCGGATCAAGAGCTACCAACTCTTTTTCCGAAGGTA
ACTGGCTTCAGCAGAGCGCAGATACCAAATACTGTCCTTCTAGTGTAGCCGTAGTTAGGCCACCACTTCA
AGAACTCTGTAGCACCGCCTACATACCTCGCTCTGCTAATCCTGTTACCAGTGGCTGCTGCCAGTGGCGA
TAAGTCGTGTCTTACCGGGTTGGACTCAAGACGATAGTTACCGGATAAGGCGCAGCGGTCGGGCTGAACG
GGGGGTTCGTGCACACAGCCCAGCTTGGAGCGAACGACCTACACCGAACTGAGATACCTACAGCGTGAGC
ATTGAGAAAGCGCCACGCTTCCCGAAGGGAGAAAGGCGGACAGGTATCCGGTAAGCGGCAGGGTCGGAAC
AGGAGAGCGCACGAGGGAGCTTCCAGGGGGAAACGCCTGGTATCTTTATAGTCCTGTCGGGTTTCGCCAC
CTCTGACTTGAGCGTCGATTTTTGTGATGCTCGTCAGGGGGGCGGAGCCTATGGAAAAACGCCAGCAACG
CGGCCTTTTTACGGTTCCTGGCCTTTTGCTGGCCTTTTGCTCACATGTTCTTTCCTGCGTTATCCCCTGA
TTCTGTGGATAACCGTATTACCGCCTTTGAGTGAGCTGATACCGCTCGCCGCAGCCGAACGACCGAGCGC
AGCGAGTCAGTGAGCGAGGAAGCGGAAGAGCGCCTGATGCGGTATTTTCTCCTTACGCATCTGTGCGGTA
TTTCACACCGCAGACCAGCCGCGTAACCTGGCAAAATCGGTTACGGTTGAGTAATAAATGGATGCCCTGC
GTAAGCGGGTGTGGGCGGACAATAAAGTCTTAAACTGAACAAAATAGATCTAAACTATGACAATAAAGTC
TTAAACTAGACAGAATAGTTGTAAACTGAAATCAGTCCAGTTATGCTGTGAAAAAGCATACTGGACTTTT
GTTATGGCTAAAGCAAACTCTTCATTTTCTGAAGTGCAAATTGCCCGTCGTATTAAAGAGGGGCGTGGCC
AAGGGCATGGTAAAGACTATATTCGCGGCGTTGTGACAATTTACCGAACAACTCCGCGGCCGGGAAGCCG
ATCTCGGCTTGAACGAATTGTTAGGTGGCGGTACTTGGGTCGATATCAAAGTGCATCACTTCTTCCCGTA
TGCCCAACTTTGTATAGAGAGCCACTGCGGGATCGTCACCGTAATCTGCTTGCACGTAGATCACATAAGC
ACCAAGCGCGTTGGCCTCATGCTTGAGGAGATTGATGAGCGCGGTGGCAATGCCCTGCCTCCGGTGCTCG
CCGGAGACTGCGAGATCATAGATATAGATCTCACTACGCGGCTGCTCAAACCTGGGCAGAACGTAAGCCG
CGAGAGCGCCAACAACCGCTTCTTGGTCGAAGGCAGCAAGCGCGATGAATGTCTTACTACGGAGCAAGTT
CCCGAGGTAATCGGAGTCCGGCTGATGTTGGGAGTAGGTGGCTACGTCTCCGAACTCACGACCGAAAAGA
TCAAGAGCAGCCCGCATGGATTTGACTTGGTCAGGGCCGAGCCTACATGTGCGAATGATGCCCATACTTG
AGCCACCTAACTTTGTTTTAGGGCGACTGCCCTGCTGCGTAACATCGTTGCTGCTGCGTAACATCGTTGC
TGCTCCATAACATCAAACATCGACCCACGGCGTAACGCGCTTGCTGCTTGGATGCCCGAGGCATAGACTG
TACAAAAAAACAGTCATAACAAGCCATGAAAACCGCCACTGCGCCGTTACCACCGCTGCGTTCGGTCAAG
GTTCTGGACCAGTTGCGTGAGCGCATACGCTACTTGCATTACAGTTTACGAACCGAACAGGCTTATGTCA
ACTGGGTTCGTGCCTTCATCCGTTTCCACGGTGTGCGTCACCCGGCAACCTTGGGCAGCAGCGAAGTCGA
GGCATTTCTGTCCTGGCTGGCGAACGAGCGCAAGGTTTCGGTCTCCACGCATCGTCAGGCATTGGCGGCC
TTGCTGTTCTTCTACGGCAAGGTGCTGTGCACGGATCTGCCCTGGCTTCAGGAGATCGGAAGACCTCGGC
CGTCGCGGCGCTTGCCGGTGGTGCTGACCCCGGATGAAGTGGTTCGCATCCTCGGTTTTCTGGAAGGCGA
GCATCGTTTGTTCGCCCAGGACTCTAGCTATAGTTCTAGTGGTTGGCTACGTATACTCCGGAATATTAAT
AGATCATGGAGATAATTAAAATGATAACCATCTCGCAAATAAATAAGTATTTTACTGTTTTCGTAACAGT
TTTGTAATAAAAAAACCTATAAATATTCCGGATTATTCATACCGTCCCACCATCGGGCGCGGATCTCGGT
CCGAAACCATGTCGTACTACCATCACCATCACCATCACGATTACGATATCCCAACGACCGAAAACCTGTA
TTTTCAGGGCGCCATGGATCCAGTGAGCAAGGGCGAGGAGCTGTTCACCGGGGTGGTGCCCATCCTGGTC
GAGCTGGACGGCGACGTAAACGGCCACAAGTTCAGCGTGTCCGGCGAGGGCGAGGGCGATGCCACCTACG
GCAAGCTGACCCTGAAGTTCATCTGCACCACCGGCAAGCTGCCCGTGCCCTGGCCCACCCTCGTGACCAC
CCTGACCTACGGCGTGCAGTGCTTCAGCCGCTACCCCGACCACATGAAGCAGCACGACTTCTTCAAGTCC
GCCATGCCCGAAGGCTACGTCCAGGAGCGCACCATCTTCTTCAAGGACGACGGCAACTACAAGACCCGCG
CCGAGGTGAAGTTCGAGGGCGACACCCTGGTGAACCGCATCGAGCTGAAGGGCATCGACTTCAAGGAGGA
CGGCAACATCCTGGGGCACAAGCTGGAGTACAACTACAACAGCCACAACGTCTATATCATGGCCGACAAG
CAGAAGAACGGCATCAAGGTGAACTTCAAGATCCGCCACAACATCGAGGACGGCAGCGTGCAGCTCGCCG
ACCACTACCAGCAGAACACCCCCATCGGCGACGGCCCCGTGCTGCTGCCCGACAACCACTACCTGAGCAC
CCAGTCCGCCCTGAGCAAAGACCCCAACGAGAAGCGCGATCACATGGTCCTGCTGGAGTTCGTGACCGCC
GCCGGGATCACTCTCGGCATGGACGAGCTGTACAAGGAGCTAGAGGCTGAGTCAGGATTGGGGTCTCCAA
CATCCACCCCCGTAGCACCTGAGGCCTTGAGCTCAGAGATGAGTGAGCTGGGAGCCAGGCTGGAGGAGAA
GCGCCGAGCCATAGAGGCACAGAAACGACGCATTGAGGCAATCTTTGCCAAGCATAGGCAGAGGCTGGGC
AAGAGCGCTTTCCTGCAGGTGCAGCCTCGGGAGGCTGCAGGGGAGGCCGAGGAGGAAGCTGAGCTGGGCT
CAGTTCCTGGTGGGGAACGGCCAGCAGGTGAGGGCCAGGGTGAGCCGTCCTTACGGCACAAGTCAGTTAC
CTTCTCTCCAGACCTGGGCCCAGTGCCCCCAGAGGGACTTGGGGATTACAATAGAGCAGTCAGTAAGCTG
AGTGCCGCTCTGAGCTCTCTGCAGCGGGACATGCAGAGGCTCACAGACCAGCAACAGCGGCTTCTAGCCC
CTCCAGAAGCTCCTGGACCTGCCCCACCACCTGCAGCCTGGGTCATTCCTGGACCCGCCACTGGGCCTAA
AGCAGCATCCCCCAGCCCTGCCCGTCGTGCCCCAGCTGCCCGACGCAGCCCTGGGCCAGGCCCCAGCCCA
ACACCCCGTAGTCCAAAACATGCAAGGCCGGCAGAGCTGAAGCTTGCACCTTTGACAAGGGTACTCACAC
CACCCCATGATGTAGACAGCCTCCCTCACCTACGCAAGTTTTCACCCAGCCAGGTGCCTGTACAGACTCG
CTCCTCTATCCTCCTGTCGGAGGGGACACCTCCCGAGGAGCCCACCACCAAGCCTGCCCTCATTGAGATC
CCTCTAGCCAGCCTGGGGGAGCCTGCTGCTGATGAGGAAGGAGATGGGAGCCCCCCTGGGGCTGAGGATT
CCTTAGAGGAAGAGGCATCTTCTGAGGGAGAGCCCCGATCAGGGCTTGGATTCTTTTATAAGGACGAAGA
CAAGCCTGAGGATGAGATGGCTCAGAAGCGAGCTAGCCTGCTGGAGCGTCAGCAGAGGCGGGTAGAGGAA
GCCCGGCGGCGCAAACAGTGGCAGGAGGCAGAGAAGGAGCAGAAACGGGAGGAGGCCGCCAGGCTGGCTC
AGGAGGCTCCAGGCTTGGCCTTTACAACTCCTGTTGTATGATCGAGGCATGCGGTACCAAGCTTGTCGAG
AAGTACTAGAGGATCATAATCAGCCATACCACATTTGTAGAGGTTTTACTTGCTTTAAAAAACCTCCCAC
ACCTCCCCCTGAACCTGAAACATAAAATGAATGCAATTGTTGTTGTTAACTTGTTTATTGCAGCTTATAA
TGGTTACAAATAAAGCAATAGCATCACAAATTTCACAAATAAAGCATTTTTTTCACTGCATTCTAGTTGT
GGTTTGTCCAAACTCATCAATGTATCTTATCATGTCTGGATCTGATCACTGCTTGAGCCTAGGAGATCCG
AACCAGATAAGTGAAATCTAGTTCCAAACTATTTTGTCATTTTTAATTTTCGTATTAGCTTACGACGCTA
CACCCAGTTCCCATCTATTTTGTCACTCTTCCCTAAATAATCCTTAAAAACTCCATTTCCACCCCTCCCA
GTTCCCAACTATTTTGTCCGCCCACAGCGGGGCATTTTTCTTCCTGTTATGTTTTTAATCAAACATCCTG
CCAACTCCATGTGACAAACCGTCATCTTCGGCTACTTTTTCTCTGTCACAGAATGAAAATTTTTCTGTCA
TCTCTTCGTTATTAATGTTTGTAATTGACTGAATATCAACGCTTATTTGCAGCCTGAATGGCGAATGG
