>Addgene plasmid #59042 | pFasBac+GFP-CAMSAP3 CC | addgene partial sequence | sequence record 94111 | EGFP-N 5'-CGTCGCCGTCCAGCTCGACCAG-3'
TTGCTCACTGGATCCATGGCGCCCTGAAAATACAGGTTTTCGGTCGTTGGGATATCGTAATCGTGATGGT
GATGGTGATGGTAGTACGACATGGTTTCGGACCGAGATCCGCGCCCGATGGTGGGACGGTATGAATAATC
CGGAATATTTATAGGTTTTTTTATTACAAAACTGTTACGAAAACAGTAAAATACTTATTTATTTGCGAGA
TGGTTATCATTTTAATTATCTCCATGATCTATTAATATTCCGGAGTATACGTAGCCAACCACTAGAACTA
TAGCTAGAGTCCTGGGCGAACAAACGATGCTCGCCTTCCAGAAAACCGAGGATGCGAACCACTTCATCCG
GGGTCAGCACCACCGGCAAGCGCCGCGACGGCCGAGGTCTTCCGATCTCCTGAAGCCAGGGCAGATCCGT
GCACAGCACCTTGCCGTAGAAGAACAGCAAGGCCGCCAATGCCTGACGATGCGTGGAGACCGAAACCTTG
CGCTCGTTCGCCAGCCAGGACAGAAATGCCTCGACTTCGCTGCTGCCCAAGGTTGCCGGGTGACGCACAC
CGTGGAAACGGATGAAGGCACGAACCCAGTTGACATAAGCCTGTTCGGTTCGTAAACTGTAATGCAAGTA
GCGTATGCGCTCACGCAACTGGTCCAGAACCTTGACCGAACGCAGCGGTGGTAACGGCGCAGTGGCGGTT
TTCATGGCTTGTTATGACTGTTTTTTTGTACAGTCTATGCCTCGGGCATCCAAGCAGCAAGCGCGTTACG
CCGTGGGTCGATGTTTGATGTTATGGAGCAGCAACGATGTTACGCAGCAGGGCAGTCG
