>Addgene plasmid #59042 | pFasBac+GFP-CAMSAP3 CC | addgene partial sequence | sequence record 94122 | N-ter GFP 5'-GGATCACTCTCGGCATGG-3'
GGGGTCTCCAACATCCACCCCCGTAGCACCTGAGGCCTTGAGCTCAGAGATGAGTGAGCTGGGAGCCAGG
CTGGAGGAGAAGCGCCGAGCCATAGAGGCACAGAAACGACGCATTGAGGCAATCTTTGCCAAGCATAGGC
AGAGGCTGGGCAAGAGCGCTTTCCTGCAGGTGCAGCCTCGGGAGGCTGCAGGGGAGGCCGAGGAGGAAGC
TGAGCTGGGCTCAGTTCCTGGTGGGGAACGGCCAGCAGGTGAGGGCCAGGGTGAGCCGTCCTTACGGCAC
AAGTCAGTTACCTTCTCTCCAGACCTGGGCCCAGTGCCCCCAGAGGGACTTGGGGATTACAATAGAGCAG
TCAGTAAGCTGAGTGCCGCTCTGAGCTCTCTGCAGCGGGACATGCAGAGGCTCACAGACCAGCAACAGCG
GCTTCTAGCCCCTCCAGAAGCTCCTGGACCTGCCCCACCACCTGCAGCCTGGGTCATTCCTGGACCCGCC
ACTGGGCCTAAAGCAGCATCCCCCAGCCCTGCCCGTCGTGCCCCAGCTGCCCGACGCAGCCCTGGGCCAG
GCCCCAGCCCAACACCCCGTAGTCCAAAACATGCAAGGCCGGCAGAGCTGAAGCTTGCACCTTTGACAAG
GGTACTCACACCACCCCATGATGTAGACAGCCTCCCTCACCTACGCAAGTTTTCACCCAGCCAGGTGCCT
GTACAGACTCGCTCCTCTATCCTCCTGTCGGAGGGGACACCTCCCGAGGAGCCCACCACCAAGCCTGCCC
TCATTGAGATCCCTCTAG
