>Addgene plasmid #59042 | pFasBac+GFP-CAMSAP3 CC | addgene partial sequence | sequence record 94162 | pEGFP-R 5'-acctctacaaatgtggtatg-3'
TACCGCATGCCTCGATCATACAACAGGAGTTGTAAAGGCCAAGCCTGGAGCCTCCTGAGCCAGCCTGGCG
GCCTCCTCCCGTTTCTGCTCCTTCTCTGCCTCCTGCCACTGTTTGCGCCGCCGGGCTTCCTCTACCCGCC
TCTGCTGACGCTCCAGCAGGCTAGCTCGCTTCTGAGCCATCTCATCCTCAGGCTTGTCTTCGTCCTTATA
AAAGAATCCAAGCCCTGATCGGGGCTCTCCCTCAGAAGATGCCTCTTCCTCTAAGGAATCCTCAGCCCCA
GGGGGGCTCCCATCTCCTTCCTCATCAGCAGCAGGCTCCCCCAGGCTGGCTAGAGGGATCTCAATGAGGG
CAGGCTTGGTGGTGGGCTCCTCGGGAGGTGTCCCCTCCGACAGGAGGATAGAGGAGCGAGTCTGTACAGG
CACCTGGCTGGGTGAAAACTTGCGTAGGTGAGGGAGGCTGTCTACATCATGGGGTGGTGTGAGTACCCTT
GTCAAAGGTGCAAGCTTCAGCTCTGCCGGCCTTGCATGTTTTGGACTACGGGGTGTTGGGCTGGGGCCTG
GCCCAGGGCTGCGTCGGGCAGCTGGGGCACGACGGGCAGGGCTGGGGGATGCTGCTTTAGGCCCAGTGGC
GGGTCCAGGAATGACCCAGGCTGCAGGTGGTGGGGCAGGTCCAGGAGCTTCTGGAGGGGCTAGAAGCCGC
TGTTGCTGGTCTGTGAGCCTCTGCATGTCCCGCTGCAGAGAGCTCAGAGCGGCACTCAGCTTACTGACTG
CTCTATTGTAAT
